>Addgene plasmid #81669 | pDONR223_MAP2K1_p.C121S | addgene full sequence | sequence record 167454 | Addgene NGS Result
TTCGTGCACACAGCCCAGCTTGGAGCGAACGACCTACACCGAACTGAGATACCTACAGCGTGAGCTATGA
GAAAGCGCCACGCTTCCCGAAGGGAGAAAGGCGGACAGGTATCCGGTAAGCGGCAGGGTCGGAACAGGAG
AGCGCACGAGGGAGCTTCCAGGGGGAAACGCCTGGTATCTTTATAGTCCTGTCGGGTTTCGCCACCTCTG
ACTTGAGCGTCGATTTTTGTGATGCTCGTCAGGGGGGCGGAGCCTATGGAAAAACGCCAGCAACGCGGCC
TTTTTACGGTTCCTGGCCTTTTGCTGGCCTTTTGCTCACATGTTCTTTCCTGCGTTATCCCCTGATTCTG
TGGATAACCGTATTACCGCCTTTGAGTGAGCTGATACCGCTCGCCGCAGCCGAACGACCGAGCGCAGCGA
GTCAGTGAGCGAGGAAGCGGAAGAGCGCCCAATACGCAAACCGCCTCTCCCCGCGCGTTGGCCGATTCAT
TAATGCAGCTGGCACGACAGGTTTCCCGACTGGAAAGCGGGCAGTGAGCGCAACGCAATTAATACGCGTA
CCGCTAGCCAGGAAGAGTTTGTAGAAACGCAAAAAGGCCATCCGTCAGGATGGCCTTCTGCTTAGTTTGA
TGCCTGGCAGTTTATGGCGGGCGTCCTGCCCGCCACCCTCCGGGCCGTTGCTTCACAACGTTCAAATCCG
CTCCCGGCGGATTTGTCCTACTCAGGAGAGCGTTCACCGACAAACAACAGATAAAACGAAAGGCCCAGTC
TTCCGACTGAGCCTTTCGTTTTATTTGATGCCTGGCAGTTCCCTACTCTCGCGTTAACGCTAGCATGGAT
GTTTTCCCAGTCACGACGTTGTAAAACGACGGCCAGTCTTAAGCTCGGGCCCCAAATAATGATTTTATTT
TGACTGATAGTGACCTGTTCGTTGCAACAAATTGATGAGCAATGCTTTTTTATAATGCCAACTTTGTACA
AAAAAGTTGGCACCATGCCCAAGAAGAAGCCGACGCCCATCCAGCTGAACCCGGCCCCCGACGGCTCTGC
AGTTAACGGGACCAGCTCTGCGGAGACCAACTTGGAGGCCTTGCAGAAGAAGCTGGAGGAGCTAGAGCTT
GATGAGCAGCAGCGAAAGCGCCTTGAGGCCTTTCTTACCCAGAAGCAGAAGGTGGGAGAACTGAAGGATG
ACGACTTTGAGAAGATCAGTGAGCTGGGGGCTGGCAATGGCGGTGTGGTGTTCAAGGTCTCCCACAAGCC
TTCTGGCCTGGTCATGGCCAGAAAGCTAATTCATCTGGAGATCAAACCCGCAATCCGGAACCAGATCATA
AGGGAGCTGCAGGTTCTGCATGAGAGCAACTCTCCGTACATCGTGGGCTTCTATGGTGCGTTCTACAGCG
ATGGCGAGATCAGTATCTGCATGGAGCACATGGATGGAGGTTCTCTGGATCAAGTCCTGAAGAAAGCTGG
AAGAATTCCTGAACAAATTTTAGGAAAAGTTAGCATTGCTGTAATAAAAGGCCTGACATATCTGAGGGAG
AAGCACAAGATCATGCACAGAGATGTCAAGCCCTCCAACATCCTAGTCAACTCCCGTGGGGAGATCAAGC
TCTGTGACTTTGGGGTCAGCGGGCAGCTCATCGACTCCATGGCCAACTCCTTCGTGGGCACAAGGTCCTA
CATGTCGCCAGAAAGACTCCAGGGGACTCATTACTCTGTGCAGTCAGACATCTGGAGCATGGGACTGTCT
CTGGTAGAGATGGCGGTTGGGAGGTATCCCATCCCTCCTCCAGATGCCAAGGAGCTGGAGCTGATGTTTG
GGTGCCAGGTGGAAGGAGATGCGGCTGAGACCCCACCCAGGCCAAGGACCCCCGGGAGGCCCCTTAGCTC
ATACGGAATGGACAGCCGACCTCCCATGGCAAATTTTGAGTTGTTGGATTACATAGTCAACGAGCCTCCT
CCAAAACTGCCCAGTGGAGTGTTCAGTCTGGAATTTCAAGATTTTGTGAATAAATGCTTAATAAAAAACC
CCGCAGAGAGAGCAGATTTGAAGCAACTCATGGTTCATGCTTTTATCAAGAGATCTGATGCTGAGGAAGT
GGATTTTGCAGGTTGGCTCTGCTCCACCATCGGCCTTAACCAGCCCAGCACACCAACCCATGCTGCTGGC
GTCTGATTGCCAACTTTCTTGTACAAAGTTGGCATTATAAGAAAGCATTGCTTATCAATTTGTTGCAACG
AACAGGTCACTATCAGTCAAAATAAAATCATTATTTGCCATCCAGCTGATATCCCCTATAGTGAGTCGTA
TTACATGGTCATAGCTGTTTCCTGGCAGCTCTGGCCCGTGTCTCAAAATCTCTGATGTTACATTGCACAA
GATAAAAATATATCATCATGCCTCCTCTAGACCAGCCAGGACAGAAATGCCTCGACTTCGCTGCTACCCA
AGGTTGCCGGGTGACGCACACCGTGGAAACGGATGAAGGCACGAACCCAGTGGACATAAGCCTGTTCGGT
TCGTAAGCTGTAATGCAAGTAGCGTATGCGCTCACGCAACTGGTCCAGAACCTTGACCGAACGCAGCGGT
GGTAACGGCGCAGTGGCGGTTTTCATGGCTTGTTATGACTGTTTTTTTGGGGTACAGTCTATGCCTCGGG
CATCCAAGCAGCAAGCGCGTTACGCCGTGGGTCGATGTTTGATGTTATGGAGCAGCAACGATGTTACGCA
GCAGGGCAGTCGCCCTAAAACAAAGTTAAACATTATGAGGGAAGCGGTGATCGCCGAAGTATCGACTCAA
CTATCAGAGGTAGTTGGCGTCATCGAGCGCCATCTCGAACCGACGTTGCTGGCCGTACATTTGTACGGCT
CCGCAGTGGATGGCGGCCTGAAGCCACACAGTGATATTGATTTGCTGGTTACGGTGACCGTAAGGCTTGA
TGAAACAACGCGGCGAGCTTTGATCAACGACCTTTTGGAAACTTCGGCTTCCCCTGGAGAGAGCGAGATT
CTCCGCGCTGTAGAAGTCACCATTGTTGTGCACGACGACATCATTCCGTGGCGTTATCCAGCTAAGCGCG
AACTGCAATTTGGAGAATGGCAGCGCAATGACATTCTTGCAGGTATCTTCGAGCCAGCCACGATCGACAT
TGATCTGGCTATCTTGCTGACAAAAGCAAGAGAACATAGCGTTGCCTTGGTAGGTCCAGCGGCGGAGGAA
CTCTTTGATCCGGTTCCTGAACAGGATCTATTTGAGGCGCTAAATGAAACCTTAACGCTATGGAACTCGC
CGCCCGACTGGGCTGGCGATGAGCGAAATGTAGTGCTTACGTTGTCCCGCATTTGGTACAGCGCAGTAAC
CGGCAAAATCGCGCCGAAGGATGTCGCTGCCGACTGGGCAATGGAGCGCCTGCCGGCCCAGTATCAGCCC
GTCATACTTGAAGCTAGACAGGCTTATCTTGGACAAGAAGAAGATCGCTTGGCCTCGCGCGCAGATCAGT
TGGAAGAATTTGTCCACTACGTGAAAGGCGAGATCACCAAGGTAGTCGGCAAATAACCCTCGAGCCACCC
ATGACCAAAATCCCTTAACGTGAGTTACGCGTCGTTCCACTGAGCGTCAGACCCCGTAGAAAAGATCAAA
GGATCTTCTTGAGATCCTTTTTTTCTGCGCGTAATCTGCTGCTTGCAAACAAAAAAACCACCGCTACCAG
CGGTGGTTTGTTTGCCGGATCAAGAGCTACCAACTCTTTTTCCGAAGGTAACTGGCTTCAGCAGAGCGCA
GATACCAAATACTGTTCTTCTAGTGTAGCCGTAGTTAGGCCACCACTTCAAGAACTCTGTAGCACCGCCT
ACATACCTCGCTCTGCTAATCCTGTTACCAGTGGCTGCTGCCAGTGGCGATAAGTCGTGTCTTACCGGGT
TGGACTCAAGACGATAGTTACCGGATAAGGCGCAGCGGTCGGGCTGAACGGGGGG
Features (pLannotate 1.2.2; 12 found; start..end, strand, type, name):
    445..537     +  CDS            lacI (fragment): lac repressor; lacI; The lac repressor binds to the lac operator to inhibit transcription in E. coli. This inhibition can be relieved by adding lactose or isopropyl-β-D-thiogalactopyranoside (IPTG).
    592..619     -  terminator     rrnB T2 terminator: transcription terminator T2 from the E. coli rrnB gene
    751..794     +  terminator     rrnB T1 terminator: Escherichia coli rrnB; transcription terminator T1 from the E. coli rrnB gene
    841..877     -  CDS            lacZα (fragment): LacZα fragment of β-galactosidase; lacZ fragment
    894..989     +  protein_bind   attL3: mutant version of attL; recombination site for the Gateway® LR reaction LR Clonase™
    995..2173    +  CDS            MAP2K1: MP2K1_HUMAN - Also known as MEK1, PRKMK1. Experimental evidence at protein level: Swiss-Prot protein existence level 1. Dual specificity protein kinase which acts as an essential component of the MAP kinase signal transduction pathway. Binding of extracellular ligands such as growth factors, cytokines and hormones to their cell-surface receptors activates RAS and this initiates RAF1 activation. RAF1 then further activates the dual-specificity protein kinases MAP2K1/MEK1 and MAP2K2/MEK2. Both MAP2K1/MEK1 and MAP2K2/MEK2 function specifically in the MAPK/ERK cascade, and catalyze the concomitant
   2181..2276    -  protein_bind   attL3: mutant version of attL; recombination site for the Gateway® LR reaction LR Clonase™
   2295..2313    -  promoter       T7 promoter: promoter for bacteriophage T7 RNA polymerase
   2503..2526    +  promoter       Pc promoter (fragment): intI1 (promoter lies within the coding sequence); class 1 integron promoter
   2702..2758    +  CDS            GmR (fragment): gentamycin acetyltransferase; aacC1; confers resistance to gentamycin
   2765..3556    +  CDS            SmR: aminoglycoside adenylyltransferase (Murphy, 1985); aadA; confers resistance to spectinomycin and streptomycin
   3649..262     +  rep_origin     ori (across the origin): high-copy-number ColE1/pMB1/pBR322/pUC origin of replication
