[The description below was written by a language model from this plasmid's Addgene catalogue record and pLannotate feature annotations shown in this document.]
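Description:
pDONR223_MAP2K1_p.C121S is a Gateway entry clone built on the Invitrogen pDONR223 backbone and carrying a mutant allele of human MAP2K1 (MEK1), the dual-specificity kinase that sits between RAF and ERK in the MAPK signalling cascade. It belongs to the Target Accelerator Plasmid Collection, a set of cancer-associated variant clones. The plasmid is about 4 kb and is maintained in E. coli at high copy through a ColE1/pUC-type origin. Selection is with spectinomycin, conferred by the aadA (SmR) aminoglycoside adenylyltransferase gene. This gene lies downstream of a class 1 integron Pc promoter fragment and a residual gentamicin-resistance fragment. rrnB T1 and T2 terminators lie upstream of the cloning region and insulate it from read-through transcription. The short lacI and lacZα fragments annotated nearby appear to be backbone remnants.

The MAP2K1 open reading frame is flanked on both sides by attL recombination sites. The annotation software labels both as attL3 variants, in opposing orientations. These sites allow the insert to be moved by an LR Clonase reaction into any compatible Gateway destination vector. The catalogue lists no promoter for the insert, so the clone is a shuttle and storage form rather than an expression construct. A T7 promoter sits just outside the 3′ att site and points back toward the insert. The clone is in the "closed" configuration, with a stop codon directly after the coding sequence, so it yields native or N-terminally tagged protein but not C-terminal fusions. Although the name refers only to C121S, the record lists I310N as a second substitution. Its use is to transfer the variant into expression vectors for functional testing of rare cancer alleles.
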