Addgene plasmid #81669: pDONR223_MAP2K1_p.C121S
Purpose: Gateway Donor vector containing MAP2K1, part of the Target Accelerator Plasmid Collection.
Depositing lab: Jesse Boehm & William Hahn & David Root. Depositing organization: Broad Institute. Publication: Systematic Functional Interrogation of Rare Cancer Variants Identifies Oncogenic Alleles. Kim E, Ilic N, Shrestha Y, Zou L, Kamburov A, Zhu C, Yang X, Lubonja R, Tran N, Nguyen C, Lawrence MS, Piccioni F, Bagul M, Doench JG, Chouinard CR, Wu X, Hogstrom L, Natoli T, Tamayo P, Horn H, Corsello SM, Lage K, Root DE, Subramanian A, Golub TR, Getz G, Boehm JS, Hahn WC. Cancer Discov. 2016 Jul;6(7):714-26. doi: 10.1158/2159-8290.CD-16-0160. Epub 2016 May 4. PubMed 27147599.
Backbone
  Vector backbone: pDONR223
  Backbone manufacturer: Invitrogen
  Backbone size w/o insert (bp): 2790
  Vector type: Gateway Entry vector
Growth in bacteria
  Bacterial resistance: Spectinomycin, 50 μg/mL
  Growth temperature: 37°C
  Growth strain: DH5alpha
  Copy number: High Copy
Gene/Insert
  Gene/Insert name: MAP2K1 (alt name: NM_002755.3)
  Species: H. sapiens (human)
  Mutation: C121S; I310N
  Entrez Gene: MAP2K1 (a.k.a. CFC3, MAPKK1, MEK1, MEL, MKK1, PRKMK1)
  Promoter: None
  Cloning method: Gateway Cloning
  Sequencing primers: 5′ M13pUC-fwd; 3′ M13-Rev
Terms and licenses: Academic/Nonprofit Terms; Industry Terms: Not Available to Industry
Depositor comments: Closed state: stop codon immediately follows insert
How to cite: pDONR223_MAP2K1_p.C121S was a gift from Jesse Boehm & William Hahn & David Root (Addgene plasmid # 81669 ; http://n2t.net/addgene:81669 ; RRID:Addgene_81669)
