>Addgene plasmid #81669 | pDONR223_MAP2K1_p.C121S | depositor partial sequence | sequence record 154988 | Insert sequence
ATGCCCAAGAAGAAGCCGACGCCCCTCCAGCTGAACCCGGCCCCCGACGGCTCTGCAGTTAACGGGACCA
GCTCTGCGGAGACCAACTTGGAGGCCTTGCAGAAGAAGCTGGAGGAGCTAGAGCTTGATGAGCAGCAGCG
AAAGCGCCTTGAGGCCTTTCTTACCCAGAAGCAGAAGGTGGGAGAACTGAAGGATGACGACTTTGAGAAG
ATCAGTGAGCTGGGGGCTGGCAATGGCGGTGTGGTGTTCAAGGTCTCCCACAAGCCTTCTGGCCTGGTCA
TGGCCAGAAAGCTAATTCATCTGGAGATCAAACCCGCAATCCGGAACCAGATCATAAGGGAGCTGCAGGT
TCTGCATGAGAGCAACTCTCCGTACATCGTGGGCTTCTATGGTGCGTTCTACAGCGATGGCGAGATCAGT
ATCTGCATGGAGCACATGGATGGAGGTTCTCTGGATCAAGTCCTGAAGAAAGCTGGAAGAATTCCTGAAC
AAATTTTAGGAAAAGTTAGCATTGCTGTAATAAAAGGCCTGACATATCTGAGGGAGAAGCACAAGATCAT
GCACAGAGATGTCAAGCCCTCCAACATCCTAGTCAACTCCCGTGGGGAGATCAAGCTCTGTGACTTTGGG
GTCAGCGGGCAGCTCATCGACTCCATGGCCAACTCCTTCGTGGGCACAAGGTCCTACATGTCGCCAGAAA
GACTCCAGGGGACTCATTACTCTGTGCAGTCAGACATCTGGAGCATGGGACTGTCTCTGGTAGAGATGGC
GGTTGGGAGGTATCCCATCCCTCCTCCAGATGCCAAGGAGCTGGAGCTGATGTTTGGGTGCCAGGTGGAA
GGAGATGCGGCTGAGACCCCACCCAGGCCAAGGACCCCCGGGAGGCCCCTTAGCTCATACGGAATGGACA
GCCGACCTCCCATGGCAAATTTTGAGTTGTTGGATTACATAGTCAACGAGCCTCCTCCAAAACTGCCCAG
TGGAGTGTTCAGTCTGGAATTTCAAGATTTTGTGAATAAATGCTTAATAAAAAACCCCGCAGAGAGAGCA
GATTTGAAGCAACTCATGGTTCATGCTTTTATCAAGAGATCTGATGCTGAGGAAGTGGATTTTGCAGGTT
GGCTCTGCTCCACCATCGGCCTTAACCAGCCCAGCACACCAACCCATGCTGCTGGCGTC
